>Addgene plasmid #139077 | pHCKan-pstSp-GFPuv | addgene full sequence | sequence record 276369 | Addgene NGS Result
CAGTCCAGTTACGCTGGAGTCTGAGGCTCGTCCTGAATGATATCAAGCTTGAATTCGTTAAGACTTTATC
TCTCTGTCATAAAACTGTCATATTCCTTACATATAACTGTCACCTGTTTGTCCTATTTTGCTTCTCGTAG
CCAACAAACAATGCTTTATGATGTAGGAGGATAATCTATGGCTAGCAAAGGAGAAGAACTTTTCACTGGA
GTTGTCCCAATTCTTGTTGAATTAGATGGTGATGTTAATGGGCACAAATTTTCTGTCAGTGGAGAGGGTG
AAGGTGATGCTACATACGGAAAGCTTACCCTTAAATTTATTTGCACTACTGGAAAACTACCTGTTCCATG
GCCAACACTTGTCACTACTTTCTCTTATGGTGTTCAATGCTTTTCCCGTTATCCGGATCATATGAAACGG
CATGACTTTTTCAAGAGTGCCATGCCCGAAGGTTATGTACAGGAACGCACTATATCTTTCAAAGATGACG
GGAACTACAAGACGCGTGCTGAAGTCAAGTTTGAAGGTGATACCCTTGTTAATCGTATCGAGTTAAAAGG
TATTGATTTTAAAGAAGATGGAAACATTCTCGGACACAAACTCGAGTACAACTATAACTCACACAATGTA
TACATCACGGCAGACAAACAAAAGAATGGAATCAAAGCTAACTTCAAAATTCGCCACAACATTGAAGATG
GATCCGTTCAACTAGCAGACCATTATCAACAAAATACTCCAATTGGCGATGGCCCTGTCCTTTTACCAGA
CAACCATTACCTGTCGACACAATCTGCCCTTTCGAAAGATCCCAACGAAAAGCGTGACCACATGGTCCTT
CTTGAGTTTGTAACTGCTGCTGGGATTACACATGGCATGGATGAGCTCTACAAATAATGAGGATCCCCGG
CTTATCGGTCAGTTTCACCTGATTTACGTAAAAACCCGCTTCGGCGGGTTTTTGCTTTTGGAGGGGCAGA
AAGATGAATGACTGTCCACGACGCTATACCCAAAAGAAAGACGAATTCTCTAGATATCGCTCAATACTGA
CCATTTAAATCATACCTGACCTCCATAGCAGAAAGTCAAAAGCCTCCGACCGGAGGCTTTTGACTTGATC
GGCACGTAAGAGGTTCCAACTTTCACCATAATGAAATAAGATCACTACCGGGCGTATTTTTTGAGTTATC
GAGATTTTCAGGAGCTAAGGAAGCTAAAATGAGCCATATTCAACGGGAAACGTCTTGCTCGAGGCCGCGA
TTAAATTCCAACATGGATGCTGATTTATATGGGTATAAATGGGCTCGCGATAATGTCGGGCAATCAGGTG
CGACAATCTATCGATTGTATGGGAAGCCCGATGCGCCAGAGTTGTTTCTGAAACATGGCAAAGGTAGCGT
TGCCAATGATGTTACAGATGAGATGGTCAGGCTAAACTGGCTGACGGAATTTATGCCTCTTCCGACCATC
AAGCATTTTATCCGTACTCCTGATGATGCATGGTTACTCACCACTGCGATCCCAGGGAAAACAGCATTCC
AGGTATTAGAAGAATATCCTGATTCAGGTGAAAATATTGTTGATGCGCTGGCAGTGTTCCTGCGCCGGTT
GCATTCGATTCCTGTTTGTAATTGTCCTTTTAACGGCGATCGCGTATTTCGTCTCGCTCAGGCGCAATCA
CGAATGAATAACGGTTTGGTTGGTGCGAGTGATTTTGATGACGAGCGTAATGGCTGGCCTGTTGAACAAG
TCTGGAAAGAAATGCATAAGCTTTTGCCATTCTCACCGGATTCAGTCGTCACCCATGGTGATTTCTCACT
TGATAACCTTATTTTTGACGAGGGGAAATTAATAGGTTGTATTGATGTTGGACGAGTCGGAATCGCAGAC
CGATACCAGGATCTTGCCATCCTATGGAACTGCCTCGGTGAGTTTTCTCCTTCATTACAGAAACGGCTTT
TTCAAAAATATGGTATTGATAATCCTGATATGAATAAATTGCAGTTTCACTTGATGCTCGATGAGTTTTT
CTGAGGGCCCAAATGTAATCACCTGGCTCACCTTCGGGTGGGCCTTTCTGCGTTGCTGGCGTTTTTCCAT
AGGCTCCGCCCCCCTGACGAGCATCACAAAAATCGATGCTCAAGTCAGAGGTGGCGAAACCCGACAGGAC
TATAAAGATACCAGGCGTTTCCCCCTGGAAGCTCCCTCGTGCGCTCTCCTGTTCCGACCCTGCCGCTTAC
CGGATACCTGTCCGCCTTTCTCCCTTCGGGAAGCGTGGCGCTTTCTCATAGCTCACGCTGTAGGTATCTC
AGTTCGGTGTAGGTCGTTCGCTCCAAGCTGGGCTGTGTGCACGAACCCCCCGTTCAGCCCGACCGCTGCG
CCTTATCCGGTAACTATCGTCTTGAGTCCAACCCGGTAAGACACGACTTATCGCCACTGGCAGCAGCCAC
TGGTAACAGGATTAGCAGAGCGAGGTATGTAGGCGGTGCTACAGAGTTCTTGAAGTGGTGGCCTAACTAC
GGCTACACTAGAAGAACAGTATTTGGTATCTGCGCTCTGCTGAAGCCAGTTACCTCGGAAAAAGAGTTGG
TAGCTCTTGATCCGGCAAACAAACCACCGCTGGTAGCGGTGGTTTTTTTGTTTGCAAGCAGCAGATTACG
CGCAGAAAAAAAGGATCTCAAGAAGATCCTTTGATTTTCTACCGAAGAAAGGCCCACCCGTGAAGGTGAG
CCAGTGAGTTGATTG
Features (pLannotate 1.2.2; 7 found; start..end, strand, type, name):
    178..897     +  CDS            Cycle 3 GFP: Cycle 3 GFP (Crameri et al., 1996) mammalian codon-optimized
   1084..1115    +  terminator     tonB terminator: bidirectional E. coli tonB-P14 transcription terminator
   1116..1218    +  promoter       cat promoter: promoter of the E. coli cat gene encoding chloramphenicol acetyltransferase
   1219..2032    +  CDS            KanR (fragment): aminoglycoside phosphotransferase; aph(3')-Ia; confers resistance to kanamycin in bacteria or G418 (Geneticin®) in eukaryotes
   2055..2082    +  terminator     T7Te terminator: phage T7 early transcription terminator
   2094..2681    -  rep_origin     ori: high-copy-number ColE1/pMB1/pBR322/pUC origin of replication
   2703..2732    -  terminator     T3Te terminator: phage T3 early transcription terminator
