[The description below was written by a language model from this plasmid's Addgene catalogue record and pLannotate feature annotations shown in this document.]
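Description:
pHCKan-pstSp-GFPuv is a small (about 2.7 kb) high-copy bacterial expression plasmid built on the pSMART-HC Kan backbone and assembled by Gibson cloning. It replicates in E. coli from a ColE1/pUC-type origin and is selected with kanamycin through an aph(3')-Ia aminoglycoside phosphotransferase gene, which the annotation places downstream of a cat gene promoter. In keeping with the pSMART design, the functional modules are insulated from one another by transcription terminators. A bidirectional tonB terminator sits between the reporter and the resistance cassette, a T7 early terminator follows the kanamycin gene, and a T3 early terminator lies beyond the origin. This arrangement limits read-through into or out of the insert.

The payload is a reporter cassette in which the E. coli pstS promoter (pstSp) drives GFPuv, annotated in the feature table as the Cycle 3 GFP variant. The promoter itself was not picked up by the automated annotation, but it presumably occupies the unannotated region upstream of the GFP coding sequence. pstS belongs to the phosphate starvation regulon, so its promoter is largely silent while phosphate is abundant and switches on once phosphate is depleted. Fluorescence therefore reports low-phosphate induction without any added inducer. The plasmid serves to characterise this promoter for two-stage autoinduction in E. coli, in which cells first grow and then begin expressing the product as the medium runs out of phosphate. The record notes that it can be propagated in a standard cloning strain. A dedicated production strain, DLF_R002, is used for recombinant protein expression but is not needed for maintenance.
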