Addgene plasmid #139077: pHCKan-pstSp-GFPuv
Purpose: Low phosphate inducible promoter pstSp for GFP expression
Depositing lab: Michael Lynch. Depositing organization: Duke University. Publication: Media Robustness and Scalability of Phosphate Regulated Promoters Useful for Two-Stage Autoinduction in E. coli. Moreb EA, Ye Z, Efromson JP, Hennigan JN, Menacho-Melgar R, Lynch MD. ACS Synth Biol. 2020 Jun 19;9(6):1483-1486. doi: 10.1021/acssynbio.0c00182. Epub 2020 May 27. PubMed 32353228.
Backbone
  Vector backbone: pSMART-HC Kan
  Vector type: Bacterial Expression
Growth in bacteria
  Bacterial resistance: Kanamycin, 50 μg/mL
  Growth temperature: 37°C
  Growth strain: DH5alpha ; DLF_R002
  Copy number: High Copy
Gene/Insert
  Gene/Insert name: pstSp-GFPuv
  Species: E. coli
  Cloning method: Gibson Cloning
Terms and licenses: Academic/Nonprofit Terms; Industry Terms: Not Available to Industry
Depositor comments: DLF_R002 is used for recombinant protein production. It is not required to propogate the plasmid.
How to cite: pHCKan-pstSp-GFPuv was a gift from Michael Lynch (Addgene plasmid # 139077 ; http://n2t.net/addgene:139077 ; RRID:Addgene_139077)
